>Addgene plasmid #192432 | LLP772_L2pV1_NOR_B3RT_FRT_Rluc_2IBF_lacZ | addgene full sequence | sequence record 378114 | Addgene NGS Result
GTGCCGAATTCGGATCCGGAGTCGACAAAATTTAGAACGAACTTAATTATGATCTCAAATACATTGATAC
ATATCTCATCTAGATCTAGGTTATCATTATGTAAGAAAGTTTTGACGAATATGGCACGACAAAATGGCTA
GACTCGATGTAATTGGTATCTCAACTCAACATTATACTTATACCAAACATTAGTTAGACAAAATTTAAAC
AACTATTTTTTATGTATGCAAGAGTCAGCATATGTATAATTGATTCAGAATCGTTTTGACGAGTTCGGAT
GTAGTAGTAGCCATTATTTAATGTACATACTAATCGTGAATAGTGAATATGATGAAACATTGTATCTTAT
TGTATAAATATCCATAAACACATCATGAAAGACACTTTCTTTCACGGTCTGAATTAATTATGATACAATT
CTAATAGAAAACGAATTAAATTACGTTGAATTGTATGAAATCTAATTGAACAAGCCAACCACGACGACGA
CTAACGTTGCCTGGATTGACTCGGTTTAAGTTAACCACTAAAAAAACGGAGCTGTCATGTAACACGCGGA
TCGAGCAGGTCACAGTCATGAAGCCATCAAAGCAAAAGAACTAATCCAAGGGCTGAGATGATTAATTAGT
TTAAAAATTAGTTAACACGAGGGAAAAGGCTGTCTGACAGCCAGGTCACGTTATCTTTACCTGTGGTCGA
AATGATTCGTGTCTGTCGATTTTAATTATTTTTTTGAAAGGCCGAAAATAAAGTTGTAAGAGATAAACCC
GCCTATATAAATTCATATATTTTCCTCTCCGCTTTGAATACTGTATTTTTACAACAATTACCAACAACAA
CAAAGAAGTTCCTATTCTCTAGAAAGTATAGGAACTTCGGTTGCTTAAGAATAAGTAATTCTTAAGCAAC
CCAACAAACAACATTACAATTACTATTTACAATTACAATGACTTCAAAGGTGTATGATCCTGAGCAGGTA
AGTTTCTGCTTCTACCTTTGATATATATATAATAATTATCATTAATTAGTAGTAATATAATATTTCAAAT
ATTTTTTTCAAAATAAAAGAATGTAGTATATAGCAATTGCTTTTCTGTAGTTTATAAGTGTGTATATTTT
AATTTATAACTTTTCTAATATATGACCAAAATTTGTTGATGTGCAGAGAAAAAGAATGATAACTGGTCCA
CAATGGTGGGCAAGATGTAAACAGATGAACGTGCTTGATTCTTTCATTAATTACTACGATTCAGAAAAGC
ACGCTGAGAATGCAGTTATCTTTCTTCACGGAAACGCTGCATCTTCATATTTGTGGAGACATGTTGTGCC
TCACATTGAACCAGTGGCTAGGTGTATTATCCCAGATCTTATCGGAATGGGAAAGTCTGGTAAATCTGGA
AATGGTTCTTACAGACTTTTGGATCATTATAAGTACCTCACAGCTTGGTTCGAACTTCTCAACTTACCTA
AGAAGATTATTTTCGTTGGACACGATTGGGGTGCTTGCTTGGCATTCCATTACTCATACGAACACCAAGA
TAAGATCAAAGCTATAGTTCATGCAGAGAGTGTTGTGGATGTGATAGAATCTTGGGATGAGTGGCCAGAT
ATTGAAGAGGATATTGCTTTGATCAAGTCTGAAGAGGGAGAAAAGATGGTTCTCGAAAATAACTTTTTCG
TGGAAACTATGCTTCCTTCAAAGATTATGAGAAAATTGGAACCAGAAGAGTTTGCTGCATATCTCGAACC
TTTCAAGGAAAAAGGAGAGGTTAGAAGGCCAACACTCAGTTGGCCTAGGGAAATACCATTAGTTAAGGGA
GGTAAACCTGATGTTGTGCAGATCGTGAGAAATTATAACGCTTACCTTAGGGCATCAGATGATTTGCCTA
AGATGTTCATCGAGTCAGATCCAGGATTTTTCAGTAATGCTATAGTTGAAGGTGCAAAGAAATTTCCAAA
CACCGAGTTCGTTAAGGTGAAAGGATTGCATTTCTCACAAGAAGATGCTCCTGATGAGATGGGAAAGTAT
ATTAAGTCTTTTGTTGAAAGAGTGCTCAAAAACGAGCAGGGTTCTCGATCTGATGCTTCTGAAGTAACGT
CAACAAGCTCCCAGTCTGAGGTATGCACAGTGGAAACGCCAGGTTGTGTTGGTTCTTAAGGTTGCTTAAG
AATAAGTAATTCTTAAGCAACCGAAGTTCCTATTCTCTAGAAAGTATAGGAACTTCGCTTCTCTAGCTAG
AGTCGATCGACAAGCTCGAGTTTCTCCATAATAATGTGTGAGTAGTTCCCAGATAAGGGAATTAGGGTTC
CTATAGGGTTTCGCTCATGTGTTGAGCATATAAGAAACCCTTAGTATGTATTTGTATTTGTAAAATACTT
CTATCAATAAAATTTCTAATTCCTAAAACCAAAATCCAGTACTAAAATCCAGATCGCTGCAAGAATTCAA
GCTTGGAGCCAACACTCGAATCCCCACCCGTTGGACCAAACCCGGCTCATTAAGCGTCGGTTCAGATTTA
TTTCCTTTATTTAAAAAAAAGGAAAGGGTAAAAAATAGAAAATTGGAAACAGTTAAAGCCCAAAATTGTA
ATTTACCGAGAATTGTAAATTTACCTGAAAACCCTACGCTATAGTTTCGACTATAAATACCAAACTTAGG
ACCTCACTTCAGAATCCCCTCGTCGCTGCGTCTCTCTCCCGCAACCTTCGATTTTCGTTTATTCGCATCC
ATCGGAGAGAGAAAACAATCAATAAGCGACCTACTACAAACAAGTAAGTAAGAGAAAAACCAAAAGAAGA
AGAGAAACAACAAGAAGAAGTAATGGAGGACGCCAAAAACATAAAGAAAGGCCCGGCGCCATTCTATCCT
CTAGAGGATGGAACCGCTGGAGAGCAACTGCATAAGGCTATGAAGAGATACGCCCTGGTTCCTGGAACAA
TTGCTTTTACAGATGCACATATCGAGGTGAACATCACGTACGCGGAATACTTCGAAATGTCCGTTCGGTT
GGCAGAAGCTATGAAACGATATGGGCTGAATACAAATCACAGAATCGTCGTATGCAGTGAAAACTCTCTT
CAATTCTTTATGCCGGTGTTGGGCGCGTTATTTATCGGAGTTGCAGTTGCGCCCGCGAACGACATTTATA
ATGAACGTGAATTGCTCAACAGTATGAACATTTCGCAGCCTACCGTAGTGTTTGTTTCCAAAAAGGGGTT
GCAAAAAATTTTGAACGTGCAAAAAAAATTACCAATAATCCAGAAAATTATTATCATGGATTCTAAAACG
GATTACCAGGGATTTCAGTCGATGTACACGTTCGTCACATCTCATCTACCTCCCGGTTTTAATGAATACG
ATTTTGTACCAGAGTCCTTTGATCGTGACAAAACAATTGCACTGATAATGAATTCCTCTGGATCTACTGG
GTTACCTAAGGGTGTGGCCCTTCCGCATAGAACTGCCTGCGTCAGATTCTCGCATGCCAGAGATCCTATT
TTTGGCAATCAAATCATTCCGGATACTGCGATTTTAAGTGTTGTTCCATTCCATCACGGTTTTGGAATGT
TTACTACACTCGGATATTTGATATGTGGATTTCGAGTCGTCTTAATGTATAGATTTGAAGAAGAGCTGTT
TTTACGATCCCTTCAGGATTACAAAATTCAAAGTGCGTTGCTAGTACCAACCCTATTTTCATTCTTCGCC
AAAAGCACTCTGATTGACAAATACGATTTATCTAATTTACACGAAATTGCTTCTGGGGGCGCACCTCTTT
CGAAAGAAGTCGGGGAAGCGGTTGCAAAACGCTTCCATCTTCCAGGGATACGACAAGGATATGGGCTCAC
TGAGACTACATCAGCTATTCTGATTACACCCGAGGGGGATGATAAACCGGGCGCGGTCGGTAAAGTTGTT
CCATTTTTTGAAGCGAAGGTTGTGGATCTGGATACCGGGAAAACGCTGGGCGTTAATCAGAGAGGCGAAT
TATGTGTCAGAGGACCTATGATTATGTCCGGTTATGTAAACAATCCGGAAGCGACCAACGCCTTGATTGA
CAAGGATGGATGGCTACATTCTGGAGACATAGCTTACTGGGACGAGGACGAACACTTCTTCATAGTTGAC
CGCTTGAAGTCTTTAATTAAATACAAAGGATATCAGGTGGCCCCCGCTGAATTGGAATCGATATTGTTAC
AACACCCCAACATCTTCGACGCGGGCGTGGCAGGTCTGCCCGACGATGACGCCGGTGAACTTCCCGCCGC
CGTTGTTGTTTTGGAGCACGGAAAGACGATGACGGAAAAAGAGATCGTGGATTACGTCGCCAGTCAAGTA
ACAACCGCGAAAAAGTTGCGCGGAGGAGTTGTGTTTGTGGACGAAGTACCGAAAGGTCTTACCGGAAAAC
TCGACGCAAGAAAAATCAGAGAGATCCTCATAAAGGCCAAGAAGGGCGGAAAGTCCAAATTGTAAGCTTG
ATCCCCCGTCGACAGCTAGCTATATCATCAATTTATGTATTACACATAATATCGCACTCAGTCTTTCATC
TACGGCAATGTACCAGCTGATATAATCAGTTATTGAAATATTTCTGAATTTAAACTTGCATCAATAAATT
TATGTTTTTGCTTGGACTATAATACCTGACTTGTTATTTTATCAATAAATATTTAAACTATATTTCTTTC
AAGATCGCTACTAGAATTCGAGCTCGGAGCCAACACTCGAATCCCCACCCGTTGGACCAAACCCGGCTCA
TTAAGCGTCGGTTCAGATTTATTTCCTTTATTTAAAAAAAAGGAAAGGGTAAAAAATAGAAAATTGGAAA
CAGTTAAAGCCCAAAATTGTAATTTACCGAGAATTGTAAATTTACCTGAAAACCCTACGCTATAGTTTCG
ACTATAAATACCAAACTTAGGACCTCACTTCAGAATCCCCTCGTCGCTGCGTCTCTCTCCCGCAACCTTC
GATTTTCGTTTATTCGCATCCATCGGAGAGAGAAAACAATCAATAAGCGACCTACTGTATTTTTACAACA
ATTACCAACAACAACAAACAACAAACAACATTACAATTACTATTTACAATTACAATGCCCAAGAAAAAGC
GGAAGGTGTCCAGCTACATGGACCTGGTGGACGACGAGCCCGCCACCCTGTACCACAAGTTCGTGGAATG
CCTGAAGGCCGGCGAGAACTTCTGCGGCGATAAGCTGAGCGGCATCATCACCATGGCCATTCTGAAGGCC
ATCAAGGCCCTGACCGAAGTGAAGAAAACCACCTTCAACAAGTACAAGACCACCATCAAGCAGGGCCTGC
AGTACGACGTGGGCAGCAGCACCATCAGCTTCGTGTACCACCTGAAGGACTGCGACGAGCTGAGCAGAGG
CCTGAGCGACGCCTTCGAGCCCTACAAGTTCAAGATCAAGAGCAACAAAGAGGCCACCAGCTTCAAGACC
CTGTTCAGGGGCCCTAGCTTCGGCAGCCAGAAGAACTGGCGGAAGAAAGAGGTGGACCGCGAGGTGGACA
ACCTGTTCCACAGCACCGAGACAGACGAGAGCATCTTCAAGTTCATCCTGAACACCCTGGACAGCATCGA
AACCCAGACCAACACCGACCGGCAGAAAACCGTGCTGACCTTTATCCTGCTGATGACCTTCTTCAACTGC
TGCCGGAACAACGACCTGATGAACGTGGACCCCAGCACCTTCAAGATCGTGAAGAACAAGTTTGTGGGCT
ACCTGCTGCAGGCTGAAGTGAAGCAGACCAAGACCAGAAAGAGCCGGAATATCTTCTTCTTCCCCATCCG
GGAAAACCGCTTCGACCTGTTCCTGGCCCTGCACGACTTCTTCAGAACCTGCCAGCCCACCCCCAAGAGC
AGACTGAGCGATCAGGTAAGTTTCTGCTTCTACCTTTGATATATATATAATAATTATCATTAATTAGTAG
TAATATAATATTTCAAATATTTTTTTCAAAATAAAAGAATGTAGTATATAGCAATTGCTTTTCTGTAGTT
TATAAGTGTGTATATTTTAATTTATAACTTTTCTAATATATGACCAAAATTTGTTGATGTGCAGGTGTCC
GAGCAGAAGTGGCAGCTGTTCCGGGACAGCATGGTCATCGACTACAACCGGTTCTTTCGGAAGTTCCCCG
CCAGCCCCATCTTCGCCATTAAGCACGGCCCCAAGTCCCACCTGGGCCGGCATCTGATGAACAGCTTTCT
GCACAAGAACGAGCTGGACAGCTGGGCCAACAGCCTGGGCAATTGGAGCAGCTCCCAGAACCAGAGAGAG
AGCGGCGCCAGACTGGGCTACACACACGGCGGAAGAGATCTGCCCCAGCCCCTGTTTGGCTTCCTGGCCG
GATACTGCGTGCGGAACGAAGAGGGCCACATCGTGGGCCTGGGCCTGGAAAAGGACATCAACGATCTGTT
CGACGGCATCATGGACCCCCTGAACGAGAAAGAGGACACCGAGATCTGCGAGAGCTACGGCGAGTGGGCC
AAGATTGTGTCCAAGGACGTGCTGATCTTCCTGAAGAGATACCACAGCAAGAACGCCTGTCGGAGATACC
AGAACAGCACCCTGTATGCCCGGACCTTCCTGAAAACCGAGAGCGTGACCCTGAGCGGCTCCAAGGGCAG
CGAGGAACCTTCTAGCCCTGTGCGGATCCCCATCCTGAGCATGGGAAAGGCCAGCCCCTCCGAGGGAAGA
AAGCTGAGAGCCAGCGAGCACGCCAACGACGACAACGAGATCGAGAAGATCGACAGCGACAGCAGCCAGA
GCGAAGAGATCCCTATCGAGATGAGCGACTCCGAGGACGAGACAACCGCCAGCAACATCAGCGGCATCTA
CCTGGACATGAGCAAGGCCAACTCCAACGTGGTGTACAGCCCCCCTAGCCAGACAGGCAGAGCTGCTGGC
GCCGGAAGAAAAAGAGGCGTGGGAGGCAGACGGACCGTGGAAAGCAAGCGGAGAAGAGTGCTGGCCCCCA
TCAACCGGTGAGCTTCTCTAGCTAGAGTCGATCGACAAGCTCGAGTTTCTCCATAATAATGTGTGAGTAG
TTCCCAGATAAGGGAATTAGGGTTCCTATAGGGTTTCGCTCATGTGTTGAGCATATAAGAAACCCTTAGT
ATGTATTTGTATTTGTAAAATACTTCTATCAATAAAATTTCTAATTCCTAAAACCAAAATCCAGTACTAA
AATCCAGATCGCTTTACGAATTCCCATGGGGAGCCAACACTCGAATCCCCACCCGTTGGACCAAACCCGG
CTCATTAAGCGTCGGTTCAGATTTATTTCCTTTATTTAAAAAAAAGGAAAGGGTAAAAAATAGAAAATTG
GAAACAGTTAAAGCCCAAAATTGTAATTTACCGAGAATTGTAAATTTACCTGAAAACCCTACGCTATAGT
TTCGACTATAAATACCAAACTTAGGACCTCACTTCAGAATCCCCTCGTCGCTGCGTCTCTCTCCCGCAAC
CTTCGATTTTCGTTTATTCGCATCCATCGGAGAGAGAAAACAATCAATAAGCGACCTACTGTATTTTTAC
AACAATTACCAACAACAACAAACAACAAACAACATTACAATTACTATTTACAATTACAATGGCTCCTAAG
AAGAAGAGGAAGGTGATGAGCCAGTTCGACATCCTGTGCAAGACCCCCCCCAAGGTGCTGGTGCGGCAGT
TCGTGGAGAGATTCGAGAGGCCCAGCGGCGAGAAGATCGCCAGCTGTGCCGCCGAGCTGACCTACCTGTG
CTGGATGATCACCCACAACGGCACCGCCATCAAGAGGGCCACCTTCATGAGCTACAACACCATCATCAGC
AACAGCCTGAGCTTCGACATCGTGAACAAGAGCCTGCAGTTCAAGTACAAGACCCAGAAGGCCACCATCC
TGGAGGCCAGCCTGAAGAAGCTGATCCCCGCCTGGGAGTTCACCATCATCCCTTACAACGGCCAGAAGCA
CCAGAGCGACATCACCGACATCGTGTCCAGCCTGCAGCTGCAGTTCGAGAGCAGCGAGGAGGCCGACAAG
GGCAACAGCCACAGCAAGAAGATGCTGAAGGCCCTGCTGTCCGAGGGCGAGAGCATCTGGGAGATCACCG
AGAAGATCCTGAACAGCTTCGAGTACACCAGCAGGTTCACCAAGACCAAGACCCTGTACCAGTTCCTGTT
CCTGGCCACATTCATCAACTGCGGCAGGTTCAGCGACATCAAGAACGTGGACCCCAAGAGCTTCAAGCTG
GTGCAGAACAAGTACCTGGGCGTGATCATTCAGTGCCTGGTGACCGAGACTAAGACAAGCGTGTCCAGGT
AAGTTTCTGCTTCTACCTTTGATATATATATAATAATTATCATTAATTAGTAGTAATATAATATTTCAAA
TATTTTTTTCAAAATAAAAGAATGTAGTATATAGCAATTGCTTTTCTGTAGTTTATAAGTGTGTATATTT
TAATTTATAACTTTTCTAATATATGACCAAAATTTGTTGATGTGCAGGCACATCTACTTTTTCAGCGCCA
GAGGCAGGATCGACCCCCTGGTGTACCTGGACGAGTTCCTGAGGAACAGCGAGCCCGTGCTGAAGAGAGT
GAACAGGACCGGCAACAGCAGCAGCAACAAGCAGGAGTACCAGCTGCTGAAGGACAACCTGGTGCGCAGC
TACAACAAGGCCCTGAAGAAGAACGCCCCCTACCCCATCTTCGCTATCAAGAACGGCCCTAAGAGCCACA
TCGGCAGGCACCTGATGACCAGCTTTCTGAGCATGAAGGGCCTGACCGAGCTGACAAACGTGGTGGGCAA
CTGGAGCGACAAGAGGGCCTCCGCCGTGGCCAGGACCACCTACACCCACCAGATCACCGCCATCCCCGAC
CACTACTTCGCCCTGGTGTCCAGGTACTACGCCTACGACCCCATCAGCAAGGAGATGATCGCCCTGAAGG
ACGAGACTAACCCCATCGAGGAGTGGCAGCACATCGAGCAGCTGAAGGGCAGCGCCGAGGGCAGCATCAG
ATACCCCGCCTGGAACGGCATCATCAGCCAGGAGGTGCTGGACTACCTGAGCAGCTACATCAACAGGCGG
ATCTGAGCTTCTCTAGCTAGAGTCGATCGACAAGCTCGAGTTTCTCCATAATAATGTGTGAGTAGTTCCC
AGATAAGGGAATTAGGGTTCCTATAGGGTTTCGCTCATGTGTTGAGCATATAAGAAACCCTTAGTATGTA
TTTGTATTTGTAAAATACTTCTATCAATAAAATTTCTAATTCCTAAAACCAAAATCCAGTACTAAAATCC
AGATCGCTCAGATGAGACCGCAGCTGGCACGACAGGTTTCCCGACTGGAAAGCGGGCAGTGAGCGCAACG
CAATTAATGTGAGTTAGCTCACTCATTAGGCACCCCAGGCTTTACACTTTATGCTTCCGGCTCGTATGTT
GTGTGGAATTGTGAGCGGATAACAATTTCACACAGGAAACAGCTATGACCATGATTACGCCAAGCTTGCA
TGCCTGCAGGTCGACTCTAGAGGATCCCCGGGTACCGAGCTCGAATTCACTGGCCGTCGTTTTACAACGT
CGTGACTGGGAAAACCCTGGCGTTACCCAACTTAATCGCCTTGCAGCACATCCCCCTTTCGCCAGCTGGC
GTAATAGCGAAGAGGCCCGCACCGATCGCCCTTCCCAACAGTTGCGCAGCCTGAATGGCGAATGGCGCCT
GATGCGGTATTTTCTCCTTACGCATCTGTGCGGTATTTCACACCGCATATGGTGCACTCTCAGTACAATC
TGCTCTGATGCCGCATAGTTAAGCCAGCCCCGACACCCGCCAACACCCGCTGACGCGCCCTGACGGGCTT
GTCTGCTCCCGGCATCCGCTTACAGACAAGCTGTGACGGTCTCAGGGACACGAAGTGATCCGTTTAAACT
ATCAGTGTTTGACAGGATATATTGGCGGGTAAACCTAAGAGAAAAGAGCGTTTATTAGAATAATCGGATA
TTTAAAAGGGCGTGAAAAGGTTTATCCGTTCGTCCATTTGTATGTGCCAGCCGCCTTTGCGACGCTCACC
GGGCTGGTTGCCCTCGCCGCTGGGCTGGCGGCCGTCTATGGCCCTGCAAACGCGCCAGAAACGCCGTCGA
AGCCGTGTGCGAGACACCGCGGCCGCCGGCGTTGTGGATACCTCGCGGAAAACTTGGCCCTCACTGACAG
ATGAGGGGCGGACGTTGACACTTGAGGGGCCGACTCACCCGGCGCGGCGTTGACAGATGAGGGGCAGGCT
CGATTTCGGCCGGCGACGTGGAGCTGGCCAGCCTCGCAAATCGGCGAAAACGCCTGATTTTACGCGAGTT
TCCCACAGATGATGTGGACAAGCCTGGGGATAAGTGCCCTGCGGTATTGACACTTGAGGGGCGCGACTAC
TGACAGATGAGGGGCGCGATCCTTGACACTTGAGGGGCAGAGTGCTGACAGATGAGGGGCGCACCTATTG
ACATTTGAGGGGCTGTCCACAGGCAGAAAATCCAGCATTTGCAAGGGTTTCCGCCCGTTTTTCGGCCACC
GCTAACCTGTCTTTTAACCTGCTTTTAAACCAATATTTATAAACCTTGTTTTTAACCAGGGCTGCGCCCT
GTGCGCGTGACCGCGCACGCCGAAGGGGGGTGCCCCCCCTTCTCGAACCCTCCCGGCCCGCTAACGCGGG
CCTCCCATCCCCCCAGGGGCTGCGCCCCTCGGCCGCGAACGGCCTCACCCCAAAAATGGCAGCGCTGGCC
AATTCCCGAGTGCGCGGAACCCCTATTTGTTTATTTTTCTAAATACATTCAAATATGTATCCGCTCATGA
GACAATAACCCTGATAAATGCTTCAATAATATTGAAAAAGGAAGAGTATGGCTAAAATGAGAATATCACC
GGAATTGAAAAAACTGATCGAAAAATACCGCTGCGTAAAAGATACGGAAGGAATGTCTCCTGCTAAGGTA
TATAAGCTGGTGGGAGAAAATGAAAACCTATATTTAAAAATGACGGACAGCCGGTATAAAGGGACCACCT
ATGATGTGGAACGGGAAAAGGACATGATGCTATGGCTGGAAGGAAAGCTGCCTGTTCCAAAGGTCCTGCA
CTTTGAACGGCATGATGGCTGGAGCAATCTGCTCATGAGTGAGGCCGATGGCGTCCTTTGCTCGGAAGAG
TATGAAGATGAACAAAGCCCTGAAAAGATTATCGAGCTGTATGCGGAGTGCATCAGGCTCTTTCACTCCA
TCGACATATCGGATTGTCCCTATACGAATAGCTTAGACAGCCGCTTAGCCGAATTGGATTACTTACTGAA
TAACGATCTGGCCGATGTGGATTGCGAAAACTGGGAAGAGGACACTCCATTTAAAGATCCGCGCGAGCTG
TATGATTTTTTAAAGACGGAAAAGCCCGAAGAGGAACTTGTCTTTTCCCACGGCGACCTGGGAGACAGCA
ACATCTTTGTGAAAGATGGCAAAGTAAGTGGCTTTATTGATCTTGGGAGAAGCGGCAGGGCGGACAAGTG
GTATGACATTGCCTTCTGCGTCCGGTCGCTCAGGGAGGATATCGGGGAAGAACAGTATGTCGAGCTATTT
TTTGACTTACTGGGGATCAAGCCTGATTGGGAGAAAATAAAATATTATATTTTACTGGATGAATTGTTTT
AGCTGTCAGACCAAGTTTACTCATATATACTTTAGATTGATTTAAAACTTCATTTTTAATTTAAAAGGAT
CTAGGTGAAGATCCTTTTTGATAATCTCATGACCAAAATCCCTTAACGTGAGTTTTCGTTCCACTGAGCG
TCAGACCCCGTAGAAAAGATCAAAGGATCTTCTTGAGATCCTTTTTTTCTGCGCGTAATCTGCTGCTTGC
AAACAAAAAAACCACCGCTACCAGCGGTGGTTTGTTTGCCGGATCAAGAGCTACCAACTCTTTTTCCGAA
GGTAACTGGCTTCAGCAGAGCGCAGATACCAAATACTGTTCTTCTAGTGTAGCCGTAGTTAGGCCACCAC
TTCAAGAACTCTGTAGCACCGCCTACATACCTCGCTCTGCTAATCCTGTTACCAGTGGCTGCTGCCAGTG
GCGATAAGTCGTGTCTTACCGGGTTGGACTCAAGACGATAGTTACCGGATAAGGCGCAGCGGTCGGGCTG
AACGGGGGGTTCGTGCACACAGCCCAGCTTGGAGCGAACGACCTACACCGAACTGAGATACCTACAGCGT
GAGCTATGAGAAAGCGCCACGCTTCCCGAAGGGAGAAAGGCGGACAGGTATCCGGTAAGCGGCAGGGTCG
GAACAGGAGAGCGCACGAGGGAGCTTCCAGGGGGAAACGCCTGGTATCTTTATAGTCCTGTCGGGTTTCG
CCACCTCTGACTTGAGCGTCGATTTTTGTGATGCTCGTCAGGGGGGCGGAGCCTATGGAAAAACGCCAGC
AACGCGGCCTTTTTACGGTTCCTGGCAGATCCTAGATGTGGCGCAACGATGCCGGCGACAAGCAGGAGCG
CACCGACTTCTTCCGCATCAAGTGTTTTGGCTCTCAGGCCGAGGCCCACGGCAAGTATTTGGGCAAGGGG
TCGCTGGTATTCGTGCAGGGCAAGATTCGGAATACCAAGTACGAGAAGGACGGCCAGACGGTCTACGGGA
CCGACTTCATTGCCGATAAGGTGGATTATCTGGACACCAAGGCACCAGGCGGGTCAAATCAGGAATAAGG
GCACATTGCCCCGGCGTGAGTCGGGGCAATCCCGCAAGGAGGGTGAATGAATCGGACGTTTGACCGGAAG
GCATACAGGCAAGAACTGATCGACGCGGGGTTTTCCGCCGAGGATGCCGAAACCATCGCAAGCCGCACCG
TCATGCGTGCGCCCCGCGAAACCTTCCAGTCCGTCGGCTCGATGGTCCAGCAAGCTACGGCCAAGATCGA
GCGCGACAGCGTGCAACTGGCTCCCCCTGCCCTGCCCGCGCCATCGGCCGCCGTGGAGCGTTCGCGTCGT
CTTGAACAGGAGGCGGCAGGTTTGGCGAAGTCGATGACCATCGACACGCGAGGAACTATGACGACCAAGA
AGCGAAAAACCGCCGGCGAGGACCTGGCAAAACAGGTCAGCGAGGCCAAGCAGGCCGCGTTGCTGAAACA
CACGAAGCAGCAGATCAAGGAAATGCAGCTTTCCTTGTTCGATATTGCGCCGTGGCCGGACACGATGCGA
GCGATGCCAAACGACACGGCCCGCTCTGCCCTGTTCACCACGCGCAACAAGAAAATCCCGCGCGAGGCGC
TGCAAAACAAGGTCATTTTCCACGTCAACAAGGACGTGAAGATCACCTACACCGGCGTCGAGCTGCGGGC
CGACGATGACGAACTGGTGTGGCAGCAGGTGTTGGAGTACGCGAAGCGCACCCCTATCGGCGAGCCGATC
ACCTTCACGTTCTACGAGCTTTGCCAGGACCTGGGCTGGTCGATCAATGGCCGGTATTACACGAAGGCCG
AGGAATGCCTGTCGCGCCTACAGGCGACGGCGATGGGCTTCACGTCCGACCGCGTTGGGCACCTGGAATC
GGTGTCGCTGCTGCACCGCTTCCGCGTCCTGGACCGTGGCAAGAAAACGTCCCGTTGCCAGGTCCTGATC
GACGAGGAAATCGTCGTGCTGTTTGCTGGCGACCACTACACGAAATTCATATGGGAGAAGTACCGCAAGC
TGTCGCCGACGGCCCGACGGATGTTCGACTATTTCAGCTCGCACCGGGAGCCGTACCCGCTCAAGCTGGA
AACCTTCCGCCTCATGTGCGGATCGGATTCCACCCGCGTGAAGAAGTGGCGCGAGCAGGTCGGCGAAGCC
TGCGAAGAGTTGCGAGGCAGCGGCCTGGTGGAACACGCCTGGGTCAATGATGACCTGGTGCATTGCAAAC
GCTAGGGCCTTGTGGGGTCAGTTCCGGCTGGGGGTTCAGCAGCCCCTGCTCGGATCTGTTGGACCGGACA
GTAGTCATGGTTGATGGGCTGCCTGTATCGAGTGGTGATTTTGTGCCGAGCTGCCGGTCGGGGAGCTGTT
GGCTGGCTGGTGGCAGGATATATTGTGGTGTAAACAAATTGACGCTTAGACAACTTAATAACACATTGCG
GACGTTTTTAATGTACTGGGGTTGAACACTCT
Features (pLannotate 1.2.2; 32 found; start..end, strand, type, name):
    824..844     +  misc_feature   TMV Ω (fragment): translational enhancer from the tobacco mosaic virus 5'-leader sequence (Gallie et al., 1988)
    845..878     +  protein_bind   FRT (minimal): supports FLP-mediated excision but not integration (Turan and Bode, 2011) FLP recombinase from the Saccharomyces cerevisiae 2μ plasmid
    912..946     +  misc_feature   TMV Ω (fragment): translational enhancer from the tobacco mosaic virus 5'-leader sequence (Gallie et al., 1988)
    978..1166    +  intron         IV2 intron: modified second intron of the potato ST-LS1 gene (Vancanneyt et al., 1990)
   1164..2069    +  CDS            LUCI_RENRE: Experimental evidence at protein level: Swiss-Prot protein existence level 1. Upon binding the substrate, the enzyme catalyzes an oxygenation, producing a very short-lived hydroperoxide that cyclizes into a dioxetanone structure, which collapses, releasing a CO(2) molecule. The spontaneous breakdown of the dioxetanone releases the energy (about 50 kcal/mole) that is necessary to generate the excited state of the coelenteramide product, which is the singlet form of the monoanion. In vivo the product undergoes the process of nonradiative energy transfer to an accessory protein, a green fluoresce
   2076..2150    +  CDS            DREB2A (fragment): DRE2A_ARATH - Also known as ERF045. Experimental evidence at protein level: Swiss-Prot protein existence level 1. Transcriptional activator that binds specifically to the DNA sequence 5'-[AG]CCGAC-3'. Binding to the C-repeat/DRE element mediates high salinity- and dehydration-inducible transcription. From Arabidopsis thaliana (Mouse-ear cress).
   2193..2226    +  protein_bind   FRT (minimal): supports FLP-mediated excision but not integration (Turan and Bode, 2011) FLP recombinase from the Saccharomyces cerevisiae 2μ plasmid
   2261..2435    +  polyA_signal   CaMV poly(A) signal: cauliflower mosaic virus polyadenylation signal
   2823..4472    +  CDS            LUCI_PHOPY: Experimental evidence at protein level: Swiss-Prot protein existence level 1. Produces green light with a wavelength of 562 nm. From Photinus pyralis (Common eastern firefly) (Lampyris pyralis).
   4495..4695    +  terminator     gene 7 terminator: transcription terminator for octopine-type Ti plasmid gene 7
   5038..5093    +  misc_feature   TMV Ω: translational enhancer from the tobacco mosaic virus 5'-leader sequence (Gallie et al., 1988)
   5896..6084    +  intron         IV2 intron: modified second intron of the potato ST-LS1 gene (Vancanneyt et al., 1990)
   7046..7220    +  polyA_signal   CaMV poly(A) signal: cauliflower mosaic virus polyadenylation signal
   7562..7617    +  misc_feature   TMV Ω: translational enhancer from the tobacco mosaic virus 5'-leader sequence (Gallie et al., 1988)
   7619..8329    +  CDS            FLPo (fragment): nuclear-targeted site-specific recombinase FLPo is a mouse codon-optimized fusion between the SV40 nuclear localization signal and a thermostable version of the Saccharomyces cerevisiae site-specific recombinase FLP. Recombination occurs at FRT sequences.
   8329..8517    +  intron         IV2 intron: modified second intron of the potato ST-LS1 gene (Vancanneyt et al., 1990)
   8515..9106    +  CDS            FLPo (fragment): nuclear-targeted site-specific recombinase FLPo is a mouse codon-optimized fusion between the SV40 nuclear localization signal and a thermostable version of the Saccharomyces cerevisiae site-specific recombinase FLP. Recombination occurs at FRT sequences.
   9141..9315    +  polyA_signal   CaMV poly(A) signal: cauliflower mosaic virus polyadenylation signal
   9330..9372    +  CDS            lacI (fragment): lac repressor; lacI; The lac repressor binds to the lac operator to inhibit transcription in E. coli. This inhibition can be relieved by adding lactose or isopropyl-β-D-thiogalactopyranoside (IPTG).
   9385..9406    +  protein_bind   CAP binding site: CAP binding activates transcription in the presence of cAMP. E. coli catabolite activator protein
   9421..9451    +  promoter       lac promoter: promoter for the E. coli lac operon
   9455..9477    +  protein_bind   lac operator (fragment): The lac repressor binds to the lac operator to inhibit transcription in E. coli. This inhibition can be relieved by adding lactose or isopropyl-β-D-thiogalactopyranoside (IPTG). lac repressor encoded by lacI
   9512..9568    -  misc_feature   MCS: pUC18/19 multiple cloning site
   9565..9722    +  CDS            lacZα (fragment): LacZα fragment of β-galactosidase; lacZ fragment
   9728..9827    -  misc_feature   bom (fragment): basis of mobility region from pBR322
   9950..9974    +  misc_feature   RB T-DNA repeat: right border repeat from nopaline C58 T-DNA
  10071..10702   +  rep_origin     oriV: incP origin of replication
  10793..10897   +  promoter       AmpR promoter: bla
  10898..11692   +  CDS            KanR: aminoglycoside phosphotransferase; aphA-3; confers resistance to kanamycin
  11863..12451   +  rep_origin     ori: high-copy-number ColE1/pMB1/pBR322/pUC origin of replication
  12787..13932   +  CDS            trfA: TRFA_ECOLX - Experimental evidence at protein level: Swiss-Prot protein existence level 1. Also involved in plasmid copy number control, promoting intermolecular coupling of protein bound iterons at oriV, which inhibits replication initiation. From Escherichia coli.
  14081..14105   +  misc_feature   LB T-DNA repeat: left border repeat from nopaline C58 T-DNA
