[The description below was written by a language model from this plasmid's Addgene catalogue record and pLannotate feature annotations shown in this document.]
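Description:
LLP772_L2pV1_NOR_B3RT_FRT_Rluc_2IBF_lacZ is a multigene plant expression construct built in the pAGM4673 binary backbone, a Golden Gate/MoClo-style level 2 acceptor. The backbone carries nopaline-type left and right T-DNA border repeats, so the payload between them can be delivered into plant cells through Agrobacterium. It also carries two replication systems: a ColE1/pUC-type origin for E. coli, and the broad-host-range incP oriV with its trfA initiator gene. Selection in bacteria is by kanamycin (aphA-3). A lac promoter/lacZα cassette remains next to the right border, which is consistent with "lacZ" in the name and with a blue/white screening position for adding further modules.

The construct represents the two-input state of a recombinase-based NOR logic gate from a study of synthetic memory circuits in plants. The output module is described as an Act2 promoter driving Renilla luciferase with a C-terminal PEST degradation tag. The annotation detects a short DREB2A-derived fragment at that C-terminal position. The luciferase gene contains an IV2 intron, which prevents expression in bacteria, and is preceded by TMV Ω leader fragments. It is nested within B3RT and FRT recombination sites and followed by a CaMV poly(A) signal. The feature table annotates the two same-orientation FRT sites but not the B3RT sites or the plant promoters.

Per the depositor's comments, TCTP1 promoters drive three further units: firefly luciferase, presumably a normalisation reporter, and the intron-containing recombinases B3o and FlpO. The B3o coding sequence is not annotated, although an Ω leader, an intron and a terminator mark its likely position. With both recombinases present, either one can excise the Rluc cassette and switch the output off, as NOR logic requires.
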