Addgene plasmid #192432: LLP772_L2pV1_NOR_B3RT_FRT_Rluc_2IBF_lacZ
Purpose: To act as a 2-input state of the NOR gate.
Depositing lab: Ryan Lister. Depositing organization: University of Western Australia. Publication: Synthetic memory circuits for stable cell reprogramming in plants. Lloyd JPB, Ly F, Gong P, Pflueger J, Swain T, Pflueger C, Fourie E, Khan MA, Kidd BN, Lister R. Nat Biotechnol. 2022 Jul 4. pii: 10.1038/s41587-022-01383-2. doi: 10.1038/s41587-022-01383-2. PubMed 35788565.
Backbone
  Vector backbone: pAGM4673
  Backbone manufacturer: Sylvestre Marillonnet
  Vector type: Plant Expression, Synthetic Biology
Growth in bacteria
  Bacterial resistance: Kanamycin, 50 μg/mL
  Growth temperature: 30°C
  Growth strain: DH5alpha
  Copy number: Unknown
Gene/Insert
  Gene/Insert name: Act2::FRT-B3RT-Rluc-B3RT-FRT
  Species: Renilla reniformis
  Tag / fusion protein: PEST (C terminal on insert)
  Cloning method: Restriction Enzyme; 5′ cloning site unknown (unknown if destroyed)
Terms and licenses: Academic/Nonprofit Terms; Industry Terms: Not Available to Industry
Depositor comments: Other genes: TCTP1::Fluc, TCTP1::B3o, TCTP1::FlpO
How to cite: LLP772_L2pV1_NOR_B3RT_FRT_Rluc_2IBF_lacZ was a gift from Ryan Lister (Addgene plasmid # 192432 ; http://n2t.net/addgene:192432 ; RRID:Addgene_192432)
